>Addgene plasmid #126496 | pCMV-ABEmax(TadA E59Q, TadA* V106W) | addgene full sequence | sequence record 247670 | Addgene NGS Result
ATATGCCAAGTACGCCCCCTATTGACGTCAATGACGGTAAATGGCCCGCCTGGCATTATGCCCAGTACAT
GACCTTATGGGACTTTCCTACTTGGCAGTACATCTACGTATTAGTCATCGCTATTACCATGGTGATGCGG
TTTTGGCAGTACATCAATGGGCGTGGATAGCGGTTTGACTCACGGGGATTTCCAAGTCTCCACCCCATTG
ACGTCAATGGGAGTTTGTTTTGGCACCAAAATCAACGGGACTTTCCAAAATGTCGTAACAACTCCGCCCC
ATTGACGCAAATGGGCGGTAGGCGTGTACGGTGGGAGGTCTATATAAGCAGAGCTGGTTTAGTGAACCGT
CAGATCCGCTAGAGATCCGCGGCCGCTAATACGACTCACTATAGGGAGAGCCGCCACCATGAAACGGACA
GCCGACGGAAGCGAGTTCGAGTCACCAAAGAAGAAGCGGAAAGTCTCTGAAGTCGAGTTTAGCCACGAGT
ATTGGATGAGGCACGCACTGACCCTGGCAAAGCGAGCATGGGATGAAAGAGAAGTCCCCGTGGGCGCCGT
GCTGGTGCACAACAATAGAGTGATCGGAGAGGGATGGAACAGGCCAATCGGCCGCCACGACCCTACCGCA
CACGCACAGATCATGGCACTGAGGCAGGGAGGCCTGGTCATGCAGAATTACCGCCTGATCGATGCCACCC
TGTATGTGACACTGGAGCCATGCGTGATGTGCGCAGGAGCAATGATCCACAGCAGGATCGGAAGAGTGGT
GTTCGGAGCACGGGACGCCAAGACCGGCGCAGCAGGCTCCCTGATGGATGTGCTGCACCACCCCGGCATG
AACCACCGGGTGGAGATCACAGAGGGAATCCTGGCAGACGAGTGCGCCGCCCTGCTGAGCGATTTCTTTA
GAATGCGGAGACAGGAGATCAAGGCCCAGAAGAAGGCACAGAGCTCCACCGACTCTGGAGGATCTAGCGG
AGGATCCTCTGGAAGCGAGACACCAGGCACAAGCGAGTCCGCCACACCAGAGAGCTCCGGCGGCTCCTCC
GGAGGATCCTCTGAGGTGGAGTTTTCCCACGAGTACTGGATGAGACATGCCCTGACCCTGGCCAAGAGGG
CACGCGATGAGAGGGAGGTGCCTGTGGGAGCCGTGCTGGTGCTGAACAATAGAGTGATCGGCGAGGGCTG
GAACAGAGCCATCGGCCTGCACGACCCAACAGCCCATGCCGAAATTATGGCCCTGAGACAGGGCGGCCTG
GTCATGCAGAACTACAGACTGATTGACGCCACCCTGTACGTGACATTCGAGCCTTGCGTGATGTGCGCCG
GCGCCATGATCCACTCTAGGATCGGCCGCGTGGTGTTTGGCTGGAGGAACGCAAAAACCGGCGCCGCAGG
CTCCCTGATGGACGTGCTGCACTACCCCGGCATGAATCACCGCGTCGAAATTACCGAGGGAATCCTGGCA
GATGAATGTGCCGCCCTGCTGTGCTATTTCTTTCGGATGCCTAGACAGGTGTTCAATGCTCAGAAGAAGG
CCCAGAGCTCCACCGACTCCGGAGGATCTAGCGGAGGCTCCTCTGGCTCTGAGACACCTGGCACAAGCGA
GAGCGCAACACCTGAAAGCAGCGGGGGCAGCAGCGGGGGGTCAGACAAGAAGTACAGCATCGGCCTGGCC
ATCGGCACCAACTCTGTGGGCTGGGCCGTGATCACCGACGAGTACAAGGTGCCCAGCAAGAAATTCAAGG
TGCTGGGCAACACCGACCGGCACAGCATCAAGAAGAACCTGATCGGAGCCCTGCTGTTCGACAGCGGCGA
AACAGCCGAGGCCACCCGGCTGAAGAGAACCGCCAGAAGAAGATACACCAGACGGAAGAACCGGATCTGC
TATCTGCAAGAGATCTTCAGCAACGAGATGGCCAAGGTGGACGACAGCTTCTTCCACAGACTGGAAGAGT
CCTTCCTGGTGGAAGAGGATAAGAAGCACGAGCGGCACCCCATCTTCGGCAACATCGTGGACGAGGTGGC
CTACCACGAGAAGTACCCCACCATCTACCACCTGAGAAAGAAACTGGTGGACAGCACCGACAAGGCCGAC
CTGCGGCTGATCTATCTGGCCCTGGCCCACATGATCAAGTTCCGGGGCCACTTCCTGATCGAGGGCGACC
TGAACCCCGACAACAGCGACGTGGACAAGCTGTTCATCCAGCTGGTGCAGACCTACAACCAGCTGTTCGA
GGAAAACCCCATCAACGCCAGCGGCGTGGACGCCAAGGCCATCCTGTCTGCCAGACTGAGCAAGAGCAGA
CGGCTGGAAAATCTGATCGCCCAGCTGCCCGGCGAGAAGAAGAATGGCCTGTTCGGAAACCTGATTGCCC
TGAGCCTGGGCCTGACCCCCAACTTCAAGAGCAACTTCGACCTGGCCGAGGATGCCAAACTGCAGCTGAG
CAAGGACACCTACGACGACGACCTGGACAACCTGCTGGCCCAGATCGGCGACCAGTACGCCGACCTGTTT
CTGGCCGCCAAGAACCTGTCCGACGCCATCCTGCTGAGCGACATCCTGAGAGTGAACACCGAGATCACCA
AGGCCCCCCTGAGCGCCTCTATGATCAAGAGATACGACGAGCACCACCAGGACCTGACCCTGCTGAAAGC
TCTCGTGCGGCAGCAGCTGCCTGAGAAGTACAAAGAGATTTTCTTCGACCAGAGCAAGAACGGCTACGCC
GGCTACATTGACGGCGGAGCCAGCCAGGAAGAGTTCTACAAGTTCATCAAGCCCATCCTGGAAAAGATGG
ACGGCACCGAGGAACTGCTCGTGAAGCTGAACAGAGAGGACCTGCTGCGGAAGCAGCGGACCTTCGACAA
CGGCAGCATCCCCCACCAGATCCACCTGGGAGAGCTGCACGCCATTCTGCGGCGGCAGGAAGATTTTTAC
CCATTCCTGAAGGACAACCGGGAAAAGATCGAGAAGATCCTGACCTTCCGCATCCCCTACTACGTGGGCC
CTCTGGCCAGGGGAAACAGCAGATTCGCCTGGATGACCAGAAAGAGCGAGGAAACCATCACCCCCTGGAA
CTTCGAGGAAGTGGTGGACAAGGGCGCTTCCGCCCAGAGCTTCATCGAGCGGATGACCAACTTCGATAAG
AACCTGCCCAACGAGAAGGTGCTGCCCAAGCACAGCCTGCTGTACGAGTACTTCACCGTGTATAACGAGC
TGACCAAAGTGAAATACGTGACCGAGGGAATGAGAAAGCCCGCCTTCCTGAGCGGCGAGCAGAAAAAGGC
CATCGTGGACCTGCTGTTCAAGACCAACCGGAAAGTGACCGTGAAGCAGCTGAAAGAGGACTACTTCAAG
AAAATCGAGTGCTTCGACTCCGTGGAAATCTCCGGCGTGGAAGATCGGTTCAACGCCTCCCTGGGCACAT
ACCACGATCTGCTGAAAATTATCAAGGACAAGGACTTCCTGGACAATGAGGAAAACGAGGACATTCTGGA
AGATATCGTGCTGACCCTGACACTGTTTGAGGACAGAGAGATGATCGAGGAACGGCTGAAAACCTATGCC
CACCTGTTCGACGACAAAGTGATGAAGCAGCTGAAGCGGCGGAGATACACCGGCTGGGGCAGGCTGAGCC
GGAAGCTGATCAACGGCATCCGGGACAAGCAGTCCGGCAAGACAATCCTGGATTTCCTGAAGTCCGACGG
CTTCGCCAACAGAAACTTCATGCAGCTGATCCACGACGACAGCCTGACCTTTAAAGAGGACATCCAGAAA
GCCCAGGTGTCCGGCCAGGGCGATAGCCTGCACGAGCACATTGCCAATCTGGCCGGCAGCCCCGCCATTA
AGAAGGGCATCCTGCAGACAGTGAAGGTGGTGGACGAGCTCGTGAAAGTGATGGGCCGGCACAAGCCCGA
GAACATCGTGATCGAAATGGCCAGAGAGAACCAGACCACCCAGAAGGGACAGAAGAACAGCCGCGAGAGA
ATGAAGCGGATCGAAGAGGGCATCAAAGAGCTGGGCAGCCAGATCCTGAAAGAACACCCCGTGGAAAACA
CCCAGCTGCAGAACGAGAAGCTGTACCTGTACTACCTGCAGAATGGGCGGGATATGTACGTGGACCAGGA
ACTGGACATCAACCGGCTGTCCGACTACGATGTGGACCATATCGTGCCTCAGAGCTTTCTGAAGGACGAC
TCCATCGACAACAAGGTGCTGACCAGAAGCGACAAGAACCGGGGCAAGAGCGACAACGTGCCCTCCGAAG
AGGTCGTGAAGAAGATGAAGAACTACTGGCGGCAGCTGCTGAACGCCAAGCTGATTACCCAGAGAAAGTT
CGACAATCTGACCAAGGCCGAGAGAGGCGGCCTGAGCGAACTGGATAAGGCCGGCTTCATCAAGAGACAG
CTGGTGGAAACCCGGCAGATCACAAAGCACGTGGCACAGATCCTGGACTCCCGGATGAACACTAAGTACG
ACGAGAATGACAAGCTGATCCGGGAAGTGAAAGTGATCACCCTGAAGTCCAAGCTGGTGTCCGATTTCCG
GAAGGATTTCCAGTTTTACAAAGTGCGCGAGATCAACAACTACCACCACGCCCACGACGCCTACCTGAAC
GCCGTCGTGGGAACCGCCCTGATCAAAAAGTACCCTAAGCTGGAAAGCGAGTTCGTGTACGGCGACTACA
AGGTGTACGACGTGCGGAAGATGATCGCCAAGAGCGAGCAGGAAATCGGCAAGGCTACCGCCAAGTACTT
CTTCTACAGCAACATCATGAACTTTTTCAAGACCGAGATTACCCTGGCCAACGGCGAGATCCGGAAGCGG
CCTCTGATCGAGACAAACGGCGAAACCGGGGAGATCGTGTGGGATAAGGGCCGGGATTTTGCCACCGTGC
GGAAAGTGCTGAGCATGCCCCAAGTGAATATCGTGAAAAAGACCGAGGTGCAGACAGGCGGCTTCAGCAA
AGAGTCTATCCTGCCCAAGAGGAACAGCGATAAGCTGATCGCCAGAAAGAAGGACTGGGACCCTAAGAAG
TACGGCGGCTTCGACAGCCCCACCGTGGCCTATTCTGTGCTGGTGGTGGCCAAAGTGGAAAAGGGCAAGT
CCAAGAAACTGAAGAGTGTGAAAGAGCTGCTGGGGATCACCATCATGGAAAGAAGCAGCTTCGAGAAGAA
TCCCATCGACTTTCTGGAAGCCAAGGGCTACAAAGAAGTGAAAAAGGACCTGATCATCAAGCTGCCTAAG
TACTCCCTGTTCGAGCTGGAAAACGGCCGGAAGAGAATGCTGGCCTCTGCCGGCGAACTGCAGAAGGGAA
ACGAACTGGCCCTGCCCTCCAAATATGTGAACTTCCTGTACCTGGCCAGCCACTATGAGAAGCTGAAGGG
CTCCCCCGAGGATAATGAGCAGAAACAGCTGTTTGTGGAACAGCACAAGCACTACCTGGACGAGATCATC
GAGCAGATCAGCGAGTTCTCCAAGAGAGTGATCCTGGCCGACGCTAATCTGGACAAAGTGCTGTCCGCCT
ACAACAAGCACCGGGATAAGCCCATCAGAGAGCAGGCCGAGAATATCATCCACCTGTTTACCCTGACCAA
TCTGGGAGCCCCTGCCGCCTTCAAGTACTTTGACACCACCATCGACCGGAAGAGGTACACCAGCACCAAA
GAGGTGCTGGACGCCACCCTGATCCACCAGAGCATCACCGGCCTGTACGAGACACGGATCGACCTGTCTC
AGCTGGGAGGTGACTCTGGCGGCTCAAAAAGAACCGCCGACGGCAGCGAATTCGAGCCCAAGAAGAAGAG
GAAAGTCTAACCGGTCATCATCACCATCACCATTGAGTTTAAACCCGCTGATCAGCCTCGACTGTGCCTT
CTAGTTGCCAGCCATCTGTTGTTTGCCCCTCCCCCGTGCCTTCCTTGACCCTGGAAGGTGCCACTCCCAC
TGTCCTTTCCTAATAAAATGAGGAAATTGCATCGCATTGTCTGAGTAGGTGTCATTCTATTCTGGGGGGT
GGGGTGGGGCAGGACAGCAAGGGGGAGGATTGGGAAGACAATAGCAGGCATGCTGGGGATGCGGTGGGCT
CTATGGCTTCTGAGGCGGAAAGAACCAGCTGGGGCTCGATACCGTCGACCTCTAGCTAGAGCTTGGCGTA
ATCATGGTCATAGCTGTTTCCTGTGTGAAATTGTTATCCGCTCACAATTCCACACAACATACGAGCCGGA
AGCATAAAGTGTAAAGCCTAGGGTGCCTAATGAGTGAGCTAACTCACATTAATTGCGTTGCGCTCACTGC
CCGCTTTCCAGTCGGGAAACCTGTCGTGCCAGCTGCATTAATGAATCGGCCAACGCGCGGGGAGAGGCGG
TTTGCGTATTGGGCGCTCTTCCGCTTCCTCGCTCACTGACTCGCTGCGCTCGGTCGTTCGGCTGCGGCGA
GCGGTATCAGCTCACTCAAAGGCGGTAATACGGTTATCCACAGAATCAGGGGATAACGCAGGAAAGAACA
TGTGAGCAAAAGGCCAGCAAAAGGCCAGGAACCGTAAAAAGGCCGCGTTGCTGGCGTTTTTCCATAGGCT
CCGCCCCCCTGACGAGCATCACAAAAATCGACGCTCAAGTCAGAGGTGGCGAAACCCGACAGGACTATAA
AGATACCAGGCGTTTCCCCCTGGAAGCTCCCTCGTGCGCTCTCCTGTTCCGACCCTGCCGCTTACCGGAT
ACCTGTCCGCCTTTCTCCCTTCGGGAAGCGTGGCGCTTTCTCATAGCTCACGCTGTAGGTATCTCAGTTC
GGTGTAGGTCGTTCGCTCCAAGCTGGGCTGTGTGCACGAACCCCCCGTTCAGCCCGACCGCTGCGCCTTA
TCCGGTAACTATCGTCTTGAGTCCAACCCGGTAAGACACGACTTATCGCCACTGGCAGCAGCCACTGGTA
ACAGGATTAGCAGAGCGAGGTATGTAGGCGGTGCTACAGAGTTCTTGAAGTGGTGGCCTAACTACGGCTA
CACTAGAAGAACAGTATTTGGTATCTGCGCTCTGCTGAAGCCAGTTACCTTCGGAAAAAGAGTTGGTAGC
TCTTGATCCGGCAAACAAACCACCGCTGGTAGCGGTGGTTTTTTTGTTTGCAAGCAGCAGATTACGCGCA
GAAAAAAAGGATCTCAAGAAGATCCTTTGATCTTTTCTACGGGGTCTGACACTCAGTGGAACGAAAACTC
ACGTTAAGGGATTTTGGTCATGAGATTATCAAAAAGGATCTTCACCTAGATCCTTTTAAATTAAAAATGA
AGTTTTAAATCAATCTAAAGTATATATGAGTAAACTTGGTCTGACAGTTACCAATGCTTAATCAGTGAGG
CACCTATCTCAGCGATCTGTCTATTTCGTTCATCCATAGTTGCCTGACTCCCCGTCGTGTAGATAACTAC
GATACGGGAGGGCTTACCATCTGGCCCCAGTGCTGCAATGATACCGCGAGACCCACGCTCACCGGCTCCA
GATTTATCAGCAATAAACCAGCCAGCCGGAAGGGCCGAGCGCAGAAGTGGTCCTGCAACTTTATCCGCCT
CCATCCAGTCTATTAATTGTTGCCGGGAAGCTAGAGTAAGTAGTTCGCCAGTTAATAGTTTGCGCAACGT
TGTTGCCATTGCTACAGGCATCGTGGTGTCACGCTCGTCGTTTGGTATGGCTTCATTCAGCTCCGGTTCC
CAACGATCAAGGCGAGTTACATGATCCCCCATGTTGTGCAAAAAAGCGGTTAGCTCCTTCGGTCCTCCGA
TCGTTGTCAGAAGTAAGTTGGCCGCAGTGTTATCACTCATGGTTATGGCAGCACTGCATAATTCTCTTAC
TGTCATGCCATCCGTAAGATGCTTTTCTGTGACTGGTGAGTACTCAACCAAGTCATTCTGAGAATAGTGT
ATGCGGCGACCGAGTTGCTCTTGCCCGGCGTCAATACGGGATAATACCGCGCCACATAGCAGAACTTTAA
AAGTGCTCATCATTGGAAAACGTTCTTCGGGGCGAAAACTCTCAAGGATCTTACCGCTGTTGAGATCCAG
TTCGATGTAACCCACTCGTGCACCCAACTGATCTTCAGCATCTTTTACTTTCACCAGCGTTTCTGGGTGA
GCAAAAACAGGAAGGCAAAATGCCGCAAAAAAGGGAATAAGGGCGACACGGAAATGTTGAATACTCATAC
TCTTCCTTTTTCAATATTATTGAAGCATTTATCAGGGTTATTGTCTCATGAGCGGATACATATTTGAATG
TATTTAGAAAAATAAACAAATAGGGGTTCCGCGCACATTTCCCCGAAAAGTGCCACCTGACGTCGACGGA
TCGGGAGATCGATCTCCCGATCCCCTAGGGTCGACTCTCAGTACAATCTGCTCTGATGCCGCATAGTTAA
GCCAGTATCTGCTCCCTGCTTGTGTGTTGGAGGTCGCTGAGTAGTGCGCGAGCAAAATTTAAGCTACAAC
AAGGCAAGGCTTGACCGACAATTGCATGAAGAATCTGCTTAGGGTTAGGCGTTTTGCGCTGCTTCGCGAT
GTACGGGCCAGATATACGCGTTGACATTGATTATTGACTAGTTATTAATAGTAATCAATTACGGGGTCAT
TAGTTCATAGCCCATATATGGAGTTCCGCGTTACATAACTTACGGTAAATGGCCCGCCTGGCTGACCGCC
CAACGACCCCCGCCCATTGACGTCAATAATGACGTATGTTCCCATAGTAACGCCAATAGGGACTTTCCAT
TGACGTCAATGGGTGGAGTATTTACGGTAAACTGCCCACTTGGCAGTACATCAAGTGTATC
Features (pLannotate 1.2.2; 18 found; start..end, strand, type, name):
    132..335     +  promoter       CMV promoter: human cytomegalovirus (CMV) immediate early promoter
    377..395     +  promoter       T7 promoter: promoter for bacteriophage T7 RNA polymerase
    466..942     +  CDS            tadA: TADA_ECOLI - Also known as yfhC. Experimental evidence at protein level: Swiss-Prot protein existence level 1. Catalyzes the deamination of adenosine to inosine at the wobble position 34 of tRNA(Arg2). Essential for cell viability. From Escherichia coli (strain K12).
   1063..1554    +  CDS            tadA: TADA_ECOLI - Also known as yfhC. Experimental evidence at protein level: Swiss-Prot protein existence level 1. Catalyzes the deamination of adenosine to inosine at the wobble position 34 of tRNA(Arg2). Essential for cell viability. From Escherichia coli (strain K12).
   1654..3255    +  CDS            dCas9(N): N-terminal portion of catalytically inactive Streptococcus pyogenes dCas9 carrying the D10A mutation (Zetsche et al., 2015)
   3256..5750    +  CDS            Cas9(C) (fragment): C-terminal portion of Streptococcus pyogenes Cas9 (Zetsche et al., 2015)
   5872..6096    +  polyA_signal   bGH poly(A) signal: bovine growth hormone polyadenylation signal
   6100..6121    +  promoter       SV40 promoter (fragment): SV40 enhancer and early promoter
   6126..6142    +  misc_feature   MCS (fragment): pBluescript multiple cloning site
   6191..6207    -  protein_bind   lac operator: The lac repressor binds to the lac operator to inhibit transcription in E. coli. This inhibition can be relieved by adding lactose or isopropyl-β-D-thiogalactopyranoside (IPTG). lac repressor encoded by lacI
   6215..6245    -  promoter       lac promoter: promoter for the E. coli lac operon
   6260..6281    -  protein_bind   CAP binding site: CAP binding activates transcription in the presence of cAMP. E. coli catabolite activator protein
   6294..6386    -  CDS            lacI (fragment): lac repressor; lacI; The lac repressor binds to the lac operator to inhibit transcription in E. coli. This inhibition can be relieved by adding lactose or isopropyl-β-D-thiogalactopyranoside (IPTG).
   6569..7157    -  rep_origin     ori: high-copy-number ColE1/pMB1/pBR322/pUC origin of replication
   7328..8188    -  CDS            AmpR: β-lactamase; bla; confers resistance to ampicillin, carbenicillin, and related antibiotics
   8189..8293    -  promoter       AmpR promoter: bla
   8364..8408    -  misc_feature   bom (fragment): basis of mobility region from pBR322
   8563..131     +  enhancer       CMV enhancer (across the origin): human cytomegalovirus immediate early enhancer
