[The description below was written by a language model from this plasmid's Addgene catalogue record and pLannotate feature annotations shown in this document.]
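Description:
pCMV-ABEmax(TadA E59Q, TadA* V106W) is an 8.8 kb mammalian expression plasmid encoding a variant of the ABEmax adenine base editor. It is propagated in E. coli through a high-copy ColE1/pUC-type origin and selected with ampicillin via the β-lactamase (AmpR) gene. No mammalian selection marker is annotated, so the design suits transient transfection. Only short remnants of an SV40 promoter, a pBluescript multiple cloning site, lac regulatory elements and a pBR322 bom region appear in the backbone.

The expression cassette is driven by the human cytomegalovirus immediate-early enhancer and promoter and terminated by the bovine growth hormone polyadenylation signal. A T7 promoter lies just upstream of the coding region and could in principle support in vitro transcription. The open reading frame contains two tandem copies of the E. coli tRNA adenosine deaminase TadA, followed by Streptococcus pyogenes Cas9. The Cas9 is annotated in two contiguous segments, and the N-terminal one carries the D10A mutation, consistent with the nickase architecture used in adenine base editors. According to the construct name, the first, wild-type TadA unit carries E59Q and the evolved TadA* unit carries V106W. The feature table does not annotate these substitutions, nor any linkers or nuclear localization signals. The catalogue lists the insert species as human, although the annotated coding parts are bacterial in origin.

When supplied with a separately expressed guide RNA, which is not encoded on this plasmid, the editor is directed to a genomic target for A•T to G•C conversion. The associated publication concerns analysing and minimizing cellular RNA editing by DNA adenine base editors, which suggests this variant was built to reduce off-target RNA deamination.
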