Addgene plasmid #126496: pCMV-ABEmax(TadA E59Q, TadA* V106W)
Purpose: Expresses ABEmax(TadA E59Q, TadA*V106W) in mammalian cells
Depositing lab: David Liu. Depositing organization: Broad Institute. Publication: Analysis and minimization of cellular RNA editing by DNA adenine base editors. Rees HA, Wilson C, Doman JL, Liu DR. Sci Adv. 2019 May 8;5(5):eaax5717. doi: 10.1126/sciadv.aax5717. eCollection 2019 May. PubMed 31086823.
Backbone
  Vector backbone: CMV
  Vector type: Mammalian Expression
Growth in bacteria
  Bacterial resistance: Ampicillin, 100 μg/mL
  Growth temperature: 37°C
  Growth strain: DH5alpha
  Copy number: Unknown
Gene/Insert
  Gene/Insert name: ABEmax(TadA E59Q TadA* V106W)
  Species: H. sapiens (human)
Terms and licenses: Academic/Nonprofit Terms; Industry Terms: Not Available to Industry
How to cite: pCMV-ABEmax(TadA E59Q, TadA* V106W) was a gift from David Liu (Addgene plasmid # 126496 ; http://n2t.net/addgene:126496 ; RRID:Addgene_126496)
